Addgene plasmid #158154: p32Lb
Purpose: (Empty Backbone) Construct conventional Cpf1 vectors that uses U3p and UBI10p to express single crRNA (or PTC/CA) and FnCpf1, respectively. For plant genome editing.
Depositing lab: Kabin Xie. Depositing organization: Huazhong Agricultural University. Publication: Engineering Introns to Express RNA Guides for Cas9- and Cpf1-Mediated Multiplex Genome Editing. Ding D, Chen K, Chen Y, Li H, Xie K. Mol Plant. 2018 Apr 2;11(4):542-552. doi: 10.1016/j.molp.2018.02.005. Epub 2018 Feb 17. PubMed 29462720.
Backbone
  Vector backbone: pRGEB32
  Vector type: Plant Expression, CRISPR
  Selectable markers: Hygromycin
Growth in bacteria
  Bacterial resistance: Kanamycin, 50 μg/mL
  Growth temperature: 37°C
  Growth strain: DH5alpha
  Copy number: High Copy
Gene/Insert
  Gene/Insert name: None
Resource information
  A portion of this plasmid was derived from a plasmid made by: LbCas12a gene originates from plasmid pcDNA3.1-hLbCpf1
Terms and licenses: Academic/Nonprofit Terms; Industry Terms: Not Available to Industry
How to cite: p32Lb was a gift from Kabin Xie (Addgene plasmid # 158154 ; http://n2t.net/addgene:158154 ; RRID:Addgene_158154)
