[The description below was written by a language model from this plasmid's Addgene catalogue record and pLannotate feature annotations shown in this document.]
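Description:
p32Lb is an empty-backbone binary T-DNA vector for Cpf1 (Cas12a)-mediated genome editing in plants, built on pRGEB32. It carries the elements typical of an Agrobacterium binary plasmid. A ColE1/pMB1-type origin with the pBR322 bom region supports high-copy propagation in E. coli, and the pVS1 oriV, RepA and StaA functions provide replication and stable maintenance in Agrobacterium. A kanamycin resistance gene gives bacterial selection. Left and right border repeats from nopaline T-DNA delimit the region transferred to the plant. Within it, a hygromycin phosphotransferase gene, driven by an enhanced CaMV 35S promoter and ended by the CaMV poly(A) signal, allows selection of transformed plant cells.

The editing payload consists of two expression units. The rice U3 snRNA promoter drives the guide cassette, into which the user clones a single crRNA or a multiplexed guide array; no guide insert is present in the deposited plasmid. The automated annotation labels the sequence downstream of this promoter as Cas9-type gRNA scaffold, probably a remnant of the pRGEB32 parent. A rice polyubiquitin promoter (annotated as RUBQ2, called UBI10p in the catalogue) drives the nuclease, which is fused at its C-terminus to a nucleoplasmin NLS and a 3xHA tag, flanked by attB1 and attB2 sites, and terminated by the NOS terminator. The purpose field names FnCpf1. However, the plasmid name, the stated derivation from a human-codon-optimised LbCpf1 plasmid and the feature table all indicate LbCpf1 from Lachnospiraceae bacterium ND2006. The vector serves as a conventional two-promoter Cpf1 editing platform for plants.
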