Features (pLannotate 1.2.2; 29 found; start..end, strand, type, name):
     15..103     +  CDS            lacI (fragment): lac repressor; lacI; The lac repressor binds to the lac operator to inhibit transcription in E. coli. This inhibition can be relieved by adding lactose or isopropyl-β-D-thiogalactopyranoside (IPTG).
    116..137     +  protein_bind   CAP binding site: CAP binding activates transcription in the presence of cAMP. E. coli catabolite activator protein
    152..182     +  promoter       lac promoter: promoter for the E. coli lac operon
    186..208     +  protein_bind   lac operator (fragment): The lac repressor binds to the lac operator to inhibit transcription in E. coli. This inhibition can be relieved by adding lactose or isopropyl-β-D-thiogalactopyranoside (IPTG). lac repressor encoded by lacI
    248..628     +  promoter       OsU3 promoter: Oryza sativa (rice) snRNA U3 promoter
    645..720     +  misc_RNA       gRNA scaffold: guide RNA scaffold for the Streptococcus pyogenes CRISPR/Cas9 system
    727..770     +  misc_RNA       gRNA scaffold (fragment): guide RNA scaffold for the Streptococcus pyogenes CRISPR/Cas9 system
    801..2510    +  promoter       Ubi promoter: RUBQ2; promoter for the rice (Oryza sativa) polyubiquitin gene RUBQ2
   2521..2545    +  protein_bind   attB1: mutant version of attB; recombination site for the Gateway® BP reaction BP Clonase™
   2602..6285    +  CDS            LbCpf1: CRISPR-associated protein from Lachnospiraceae bacterium ND2006 (Zetsche et al., 2015)
   6286..6333    +  CDS            nucleoplasmin NLS: bipartite nuclear localization signal from nucleoplasmin
   6340..6420    +  CDS            3xHA: three tandem HA epitope tags
   6453..6477    -  protein_bind   attB2: mutant version of attB; recombination site for the Gateway® BP reaction BP Clonase™
   6487..6511    +  CDS            3xFLAG (fragment): three tandem FLAG® epitope tags, followed by an enterokinase cleavage site
   6533..6785    +  terminator     NOS terminator: nopaline synthase terminator and poly(A) signal
   6790..6947    +  CDS            lacZα (fragment): LacZα fragment of β-galactosidase; lacZ fragment
   7013..7037    +  misc_feature   RB T-DNA repeat: right border repeat from nopaline C58 T-DNA
   7377..7778    +  CDS            Y4CG_SINFN (fragment): Protein inferred from homology: Swiss-Prot protein existence level 3. From Sinorhizobium fredii (strain NBRC 101917 / NGR234).
   8338..8967    +  CDS            pVS1 StaA: stability protein from the Pseudomonas plasmid pVS1 (Heeb et al., 2000)
   9396..10469   +  CDS            pVS1 RepA: replication protein from the Pseudomonas plasmid pVS1 (Heeb et al., 2000)
  10535..10729   +  rep_origin     pVS1 oriV: origin of replication for the Pseudomonas plasmid pVS1 (Heeb et al., 2000)
  10932..10971   +  CDS            rop (fragment): Rop protein, which maintains plasmids at low copy number; rop
  11073..11213   +  misc_feature   bom: basis of mobility region from pBR322
  11399..11987   -  rep_origin     ori: high-copy-number ColE1/pMB1/pBR322/pUC origin of replication
  12074..12868   -  CDS            KanR: aminoglycoside phosphotransferase; aphA-3; confers resistance to kanamycin
  13293..13317   +  misc_feature   LB T-DNA repeat: left border repeat from nopaline C58 T-DNA
  13395..13569   -  polyA_signal   CaMV poly(A) signal: cauliflower mosaic virus polyadenylation signal
  13610..14635   -  CDS            HygR: hygromycin B phosphotransferase confers resistance to hygromycin
  14702..15378   -  promoter       CaMV 35S promoter (enhanced): cauliflower mosaic virus 35S promoter with a duplicated enhancer region
>Addgene plasmid #158154 | p32Lb | addgene full sequence | sequence record 321492 | Addgene NGS Result
GCAAGCTGCTCTAGCCAATACGCAAACCGCCTCTCCCCGCGCGTTGGCCGATTCATTAATGCAGCTGGCA
CGACAGGTTTCCCGACTGGAAAGCGGGCAGTGAGCGCAACGCAATTAATGTGAGTTAGCTCACTCATTAG
GCACCCCAGGCTTTACACTTTATGCTTCCGGCTCGTATGTTGTGTGGAATTGTGAGCGGATAACAATTTC
ACACAGGAAACAGCTATGACATGATTACGCCAAGCTTAAGGAATCTTTAAACATACGAACAGATCACTTA
AAGTTCTTCTGAAGCAACTTAAAGTTATCAGGCATGCATGGATCTTGGAGGAATCAGATGTGCAGTCAGG
GACCATAGCACAAGACAGGCGTCTTCTACTGGTGCTACCAGCAAATGCTGGAAGCCGGGAACACTGGGTA
CGTTGGAAACCACGTGATGTGAAGAAGTAAGATAAACTGTAGGAGAAAAGCATTTCGTAGTGGGCCATGA
AGCCTTTCAGGACATGTATTGCAGTATGGGCCGGCCCATTACGCAATTGGACGACAACAAAGACTAGTAT
TAGTACCACCTCGGCTATCCACATAGATCAAAGCTGATTTAAAAGAGTTGTGCAGATGATCCGTGGCAGG
AGACCGAGGTCTCGGTTTTAGAGCTAGAAATAGCAAGTTAAAATAAGGCTAGTCCGTTATCAACTTGAAA
AAGTGGCACCGAGTCGGTGCTTTTTTGTTTTAGAGCTAGAAATAGCAAGTTAAAATAAGGCTAGTCCGTT
TTTAGCGCGTGCATGCCTGCAGGTCCACAAATTCGGGTCAAGGCGGAAGCCAGCGCGCCACCCCACGTCA
GCAAATACGGAGGCGCGGGGTTGACGGCGTCACCCGGTCCTAACGGCGACCAACAAACCAGCCAGAAGAA
ATTACAGTAAAAAAAAAGTAAATTGCACTTTGATCCACCTTTTATTACCTAAGTCTCAATTTGGATCACC
CTTAAACCTATCTTTTCAATTTGGGCCGGGTTGTGGTTTGGACTACCATGAACAACTTTTCGTCATGTCT
AACTTCCCTTTCAGCAAACATATGAACCATATATAGAGGAGATCGGCCGTATACTAGAGCTGATGTGTTT
AAGGTCGTTGATTGCACGAGAAAAAAAAATCCAAATCGCAACAATAGCAAATTTATCTGGTTCAAAGTGA
AAAGATATGTTTAAAGGTAGTCCAAAGTAAAACTTATAGATAATAAAATGTGGTCCAAAGCGTAATTCAC
TCAAAAAAAATCAACGAGACGTGTACCAAACGGAGACAAACGGCATCTTCTCGAAATTTCCCAACCGCTC
GCTCGCCCGCCTCGTCTTCCCGGAAACCGCGGTGGTTTCAGCGTGGCGGATTCTCCAAGCAGACGGAGAC
GTCACGGCACGGGACTCCTCCCACCACCCAACCGCCATAAATACCAGCCCCCTCATCTCCTCTCCTCGCA
TCAGCTCCACCCCCGAAAAATTTCTCCCCAATCTCGCGAGGCTCTCGTCGTCGAATCGAATCCTCTCGCG
TCCTCAAGGTACGCTGCTTCTCCTCTCCTCGCTTCGTTTCGATTCGATTTCGGACGGGTGAGGTTGTTTT
GTTGCTAGATCCGATTGGTGGTTAGGGTTGTCGATGTGATTATCGTGAGATGTTTAGGGGTTGTAGATCT
GATGGTTGTGATTTGGGCACGGTTGGTTCGATAGGTGGAATCGTGGTTAGGTTTTGGGATTGGATGTTGG
TTCTGATGATTGGGGGGAATTTTTACGGTTAGATGAATTGTTGGATGATTCGATTGGGGAAATCGGTGTA
GATCTGTTGGGGAATTGTGGAACTAGTCATGCCTGAGTGATTGGTGCGATTTGTAGCGTGTTCCATCTTG
TAGGCCTTGTTGCGAGCATGTTCAGATCTACTGTTCCGCTCTTGATTGAGTTATTGGTGCCATGGGTTGG
TGCAAACACAGGCTTTAATATGTTATATCTGTTTTGTGTTTGATGTAGATCTGTAGGGTAGTTCTTCTTA
GACATGGTTCAATTATGTAGCTTGTGCGTTTCGATTTGATTTCATATGTTCACAGATTAGATAATGATGA
ACTCTTTTAATTAATTGTCAATGGTAAATAGGAAGTCTTGTCGCTATATCTGTCATAATGATCTCATGTT
ACTATCTGCCAGTAATTTATGCTAAGAACTATATTAGAATATCATGTTACAATCTGTAGTAATATCATGT
TACAATCTGTAGTTCATCTATATAATCTATTGTGGTAATTTCTTTTTACTATCTGTGTGAAGATTATTGC
CACTAGTTCATTCTACTTATTTCTGAAGTTCAGGATACGTGTGCTGTTACTACCTATCTGAATACATGTG
TGATGTGCCTGTTACTATCTTTTTGAATACATGTATGTTCTGTTGGAATATGTTTGCTGTTTGATCCGTT
GTTGTGTCCTTAATCTTGTGCTAGTTCTTACCCTATCTGTTTGGTGATTATTTCTTGCAGATAGTTATCA
ACAAGTTTGTACAAAAAAGCAGGCTTCGAAGGAGATAGAACCAATTCTCTAAGGAAATACTTAACCATGG
GTACCGCCACCATGAGCAAGCTGGAGAAGTTTACAAACTGCTACTCCCTGTCTAAGACCCTGAGGTTCAA
GGCCATCCCTGTGGGCAAGACCCAGGAGAACATCGACAATAAGCGGCTGCTGGTGGAGGACGAGAAGAGA
GCCGAGGATTATAAGGGCGTGAAGAAGCTGCTGGATCGCTACTATCTGTCTTTTATCAACGACGTGCTGC
ACAGCATCAAGCTGAAGAATCTGAACAATTACATCAGCCTGTTCCGGAAGAAAACCAGAACCGAGAAGGA
GAATAAGGAGCTGGAGAACCTGGAGATCAATCTGCGGAAGGAGATCGCCAAGGCCTTCAAGGGCAACGAG
GGCTACAAGTCCCTGTTTAAGAAGGATATCATCGAGACAATCCTGCCAGAGTTCCTGGACGATAAGGACG
AGATCGCCCTGGTGAACAGCTTCAATGGCTTTACCACAGCCTTCACCGGCTTCTTTGATAACAGAGAGAA
TATGTTTTCCGAGGAGGCCAAGAGCACATCCATCGCCTTCAGGTGTATCAACGAGAATCTGACCCGCTAC
ATCTCTAATATGGACATCTTCGAGAAGGTGGACGCCATCTTTGATAAGCACGAGGTGCAGGAGATCAAGG
AGAAGATCCTGAACAGCGACTATGATGTGGAGGATTTCTTTGAGGGCGAGTTCTTTAACTTTGTGCTGAC
ACAGGAGGGCATCGACGTGTATAACGCCATCATCGGCGGCTTCGTGACCGAGAGCGGCGAGAAGATCAAG
GGCCTGAACGAGTACATCAACCTGTATAATCAGAAAACCAAGCAGAAGCTGCCTAAGTTTAAGCCACTGT
ATAAGCAGGTGCTGAGCGATCGGGAGTCTCTGAGCTTCTACGGCGAGGGCTATACATCCGATGAGGAGGT
GCTGGAGGTGTTTAGAAACACCCTGAACAAGAACAGCGAGATCTTCAGCTCCATCAAGAAGCTGGAGAAG
CTGTTCAAGAATTTTGACGAGTACTCTAGCGCCGGCATCTTTGTGAAGAACGGCCCCGCCATCAGCACAA
TCTCCAAGGATATCTTCGGCGAGTGGAACGTGATCCGGGACAAGTGGAATGCCGAGTATGACGATATCCA
CCTGAAGAAGAAGGCCGTGGTGACCGAGAAGTACGAGGACGATCGGAGAAAGTCCTTCAAGAAGATCGGC
TCCTTTTCTCTGGAGCAGCTGCAGGAGTACGCCGACGCCGATCTGTCTGTGGTGGAGAAGCTGAAGGAGA
TCATCATCCAGAAGGTGGATGAGATCTACAAGGTGTATGGCTCCTCTGAGAAGCTGTTCGACGCCGATTT
TGTGCTGGAGAAGAGCCTGAAGAAGAACGACGCCGTGGTGGCCATCATGAAGGACCTGCTGGATTCTGTG
AAGAGCTTCGAGAATTACATCAAGGCCTTCTTTGGCGAGGGCAAGGAGACAAACAGGGACGAGTCCTTCT
ATGGCGATTTTGTGCTGGCCTACGACATCCTGCTGAAGGTGGACCACATCTACGATGCCATCCGCAATTA
TGTGACCCAGAAGCCCTACTCTAAGGATAAGTTCAAGCTGTATTTTCAGAACCCTCAGTTCATGGGCGGC
TGGGACAAGGATAAGGAGACAGACTATCGGGCCACCATCCTGAGATACGGCTCCAAGTACTATCTGGCCA
TCATGGATAAGAAGTACGCCAAGTGCCTGCAGAAGATCGACAAGGACGATGTGAACGGCAATTACGAGAA
GATCAACTATAAGCTGCTGCCCGGCCCTAATAAGATGCTGCCAAAGGTGTTCTTTTCTAAGAAGTGGATG
GCCTACTATAACCCCAGCGAGGACATCCAGAAGATCTACAAGAATGGCACATTCAAGAAGGGCGATATGT
TTAACCTGAATGACTGTCACAAGCTGATCGACTTCTTTAAGGATAGCATCTCCCGGTATCCAAAGTGGTC
CAATGCCTACGATTTCAACTTTTCTGAGACAGAGAAGTATAAGGACATCGCCGGCTTTTACAGAGAGGTG
GAGGAGCAGGGCTATAAGGTGAGCTTCGAGTCTGCCAGCAAGAAGGAGGTGGATAAGCTGGTGGAGGAGG
GCAAGCTGTATATGTTCCAGATCTATAACAAGGACTTTTCCGATAAGTCTCACGGCACACCCAATCTGCA
CACCATGTACTTCAAGCTGCTGTTTGACGAGAACAATCACGGACAGATCAGGCTGAGCGGAGGAGCAGAG
CTGTTCATGAGGCGCGCCTCCCTGAAGAAGGAGGAGCTGGTGGTGCACCCAGCCAACTCCCCTATCGCCA
ACAAGAATCCAGATAATCCCAAGAAAACCACAACCCTGTCCTACGACGTGTATAAGGATAAGAGGTTTTC
TGAGGACCAGTACGAGCTGCACATCCCAATCGCCATCAATAAGTGCCCCAAGAACATCTTCAAGATCAAT
ACAGAGGTGCGCGTGCTGCTGAAGCACGACGATAACCCCTATGTGATCGGCATCGATAGGGGCGAGCGCA
ATCTGCTGTATATCGTGGTGGTGGACGGCAAGGGCAACATCGTGGAGCAGTATTCCCTGAACGAGATCAT
CAACAACTTCAACGGCATCAGGATCAAGACAGATTACCACTCTCTGCTGGACAAGAAGGAGAAGGAGAGG
TTCGAGGCCCGCCAGAACTGGACCTCCATCGAGAATATCAAGGAGCTGAAGGCCGGCTATATCTCTCAGG
TGGTGCACAAGATCTGCGAGCTGGTGGAGAAGTACGATGCCGTGATCGCCCTGGAGGACCTGAACTCTGG
CTTTAAGAATAGCCGCGTGAAGGTGGAGAAGCAGGTGTATCAGAAGTTCGAGAAGATGCTGATCGATAAG
CTGAACTACATGGTGGACAAGAAGTCTAATCCTTGTGCAACAGGCGGCGCCCTGAAGGGCTATCAGATCA
CCAATAAGTTCGAGAGCTTTAAGTCCATGTCTACCCAGAACGGCTTCATCTTTTACATCCCTGCCTGGCT
GACATCCAAGATCGATCCATCTACCGGCTTTGTGAACCTGCTGAAAACCAAGTATACCAGCATCGCCGAT
TCCAAGAAGTTCATCAGCTCCTTTGACAGGATCATGTACGTGCCCGAGGAGGATCTGTTCGAGTTTGCCC
TGGACTATAAGAACTTCTCTCGCACAGACGCCGATTACATCAAGAAGTGGAAGCTGTACTCCTACGGCAA
CCGGATCAGAATCTTCCGGAATCCTAAGAAGAACAACGTGTTCGACTGGGAGGAGGTGTGCCTGACCAGC
GCCTATAAGGAGCTGTTCAACAAGTACGGCATCAATTATCAGCAGGGCGATATCAGAGCCCTGCTGTGCG
AGCAGTCCGACAAGGCCTTCTACTCTAGCTTTATGGCCCTGATGAGCCTGATGCTGCAGATGCGGAACAG
CATCACAGGCCGCACCGACGTGGATTTTCTGATCAGCCCTGTGAAGAACTCCGACGGCATCTTCTACGAT
AGCCGGAACTATGAGGCCCAGGAGAATGCCATCCTGCCAAAGAACGCCGACGCCAATGGCGCCTATAACA
TCGCCAGAAAGGTGCTGTGGGCCATCGGCCAGTTCAAGAAGGCCGAGGACGAGAAGCTGGATAAGGTGAA
GATCGCCATCTCTAACAAGGAGTGGCTGGAGTACGCCCAGACCAGCGTGAAGCACAAAAGGCCGGCGGCC
ACGAAAAAGGCCGGCCAGGCAAAAAAGAAAAAGGGATCCTACCCATACGATGTTCCAGATTACGCTTATC
CCTACGACGTGCCTGATTATGCATACCCATATGATGTCCCCGACTATGCCTAAGAATTCGCGGCCGCACT
CGAGATATCTAGACCCAGCTTTCTTGTACAAAGTGGTTGATAACAGCGACTACAAGGATGACGATGACAA
GGCTTAGAGCTCGAATTTCCCCGATCGTTCAAACATTTGGCAATAAAGTTTCTTAAGATTGAATCCTGTT
GCCGGTCTTGCGATGATTATCATATAATTTCTGTTGAATTACGTTAAGCATGTAATAATTAACATGTAAT
GCATGACGTTATTTATGAGATGGGTTTTTATGATTAGAGTCCCGCAATTATACATTTAATACGCGATAGA
AAACAAAATATAGCGCGCAAACTAGGATAAATTATCGCGCGCGGTGTCATCTATGTTACTAGATCGGGAA
TTCACTGGCCGTCGTTTTACAACGTCGTGACTGGGAAAACCCTGGCGTTACCCAACTTAATCGCCTTGCA
GCACATCCCCCTTTCGCCAGCTGGCGTAATAGCGAAGAGGCCCGCACCGATCGCCCTTCCCAACAGTTGC
GCAGCCTGAATGGCGAATGCTAGAGCAGCTTGAGCTTGGATCAGATTGTCGTTTCCCGCCTTCAGTTTAA
ACTATCAGTGTTTGACAGGATATATTGGCGGGTAAACCTAAGAGAAAAGAGCGTTTATTAGAATAATCGG
ATATTTAAAAGGGCGTGAAAAGGTTTATCCGTTCGTCCATTTGTATGTGCATGCCAACCACAGGGTTCCC
CTCGGGATCAAAGTACTTTGATCCAACCCCTCCGCTGCTATAGTGCAGTCGGCTTCTGACGTTCAGTGCA
GCCGTCTTCTGAAAACGACATGTCGCACAAGTCCTAAGTTACGCGACAGGCTGCCGCCCTGCCCTTTTCC
TGGCGTTTTCTTGTCGCGTGTTTTAGTCGCATAAAGTAGAATACTTGCGACTAGAACCGGAGACATTACG
CCATGAACAAGAGCGCCGCCGCTGGCCTGCTGGGCTATGCCCGCGTCAGCACCGACGACCAGGACTTGAC
CAACCAACGGGCCGAACTGCACGCGGCCGGCTGCACCAAGCTGTTTTCCGAGAAGATCACCGGCACCAGG
CGCGACCGCCCGGAGCTGGCCAGGATGCTTGACCACCTACGCCCTGGCGACGTTGTGACAGTGACCAGGC
TAGACCGCCTGGCCCGCAGCACCCGCGACCTACTGGACATTGCCGAGCGCATCCAGGAGGCCGGCGCGGG
CCTGCGTAGCCTGGCAGAGCCGTGGGCCGACACCACCACGCCGGCCGGCCGCATGGTGTTGACCGTGTTC
GCCGGCATTGCCGAGTTCGAGCGTTCCCTAATCATCGACCGCACCCGGAGCGGGCGCGAGGCCGCCAAGG
CCCGAGGCGTGAAGTTTGGCCCCCGCCCTACCCTCACCCCGGCACAGATCGCGCACGCCCGCGAGCTGAT
CGACCAGGAAGGCCGCACCGTGAAAGAGGCGGCTGCACTGCTTGGCGTGCATCGCTCGACCCTGTACCGC
GCACTTGAGCGCAGCGAGGAAGTGACGCCCACCGAGGCCAGGCGGCGCGGTGCCTTCCGTGAGGACGCAT
TGACCGAGGCCGACGCCCTGGCGGCCGCCGAGAATGAACGCCAAGAGGAACAAGCATGAAACCGCACCAG
GACGGCCAGGACGAACCGTTTTTCATTACCGAAGAGATCGAGGCGGAGATGATCGCGGCCGGGTACGTGT
TCGAGCCGCCCGCGCACGTCTCAACCGTGCGGCTGCATGAAATCCTGGCCGGTTTGTCTGATGCCAAGCT
GGCGGCCTGGCCGGCCAGCTTGGCCGCTGAAGAAACCGAGCGCCGCCGTCTAAAAAGGTGATGTGTATTT
GAGTAAAACAGCTTGCGTCATGCGGTCGCTGCGTATATGATGCGATGAGTAAATAAACAAATACGCAAGG
GGAACGCATGAAGGTTATCGCTGTACTTAACCAGAAAGGCGGGTCAGGCAAGACGACCATCGCAACCCAT
CTAGCCCGCGCCCTGCAACTCGCCGGGGCCGATGTTCTGTTAGTCGATTCCGATCCCCAGGGCAGTGCCC
GCGATTGGGCGGCCGTGCGGGAAGATCAACCGCTAACCGTTGTCGGCATCGACCGCCCGACGATTGACCG
CGACGTGAAGGCCATCGGCCGGCGCGACTTCGTAGTGATCGACGGAGCGCCCCAGGCGGCGGACTTGGCT
GTGTCCGCGATCAAGGCAGCCGACTTCGTGCTGATTCCGGTGCAGCCAAGCCCTTACGACATATGGGCCA
CCGCCGACCTGGTGGAGCTGGTTAAGCAGCGCATTGAGGTCACGGATGGAAGGCTACAAGCGGCCTTTGT
CGTGTCGCGGGCGATCAAAGGCACGCGCATCGGCGGTGAGGTTGCCGAGGCGCTGGCCGGGTACGAGCTG
CCCATTCTTGAGTCCCGTATCACGCAGCGCGTGAGCTACCCAGGCACTGCCGCCGCCGGCACAACCGTTC
TTGAATCAGAACCCGAGGGCGACGCTGCCCGCGAGGTCCAGGCGCTGGCCGCTGAAATTAAATCAAAACT
CATTTGAGTTAATGAGGTAAAGAGAAAATGAGCAAAAGCACAAACACGCTAAGTGCCGGCCGTCCGAGCG
CACGCAGCAGCAAGGCTGCAACGTTGGCCAGCCTGGCAGACACGCCAGCCATGAAGCGGGTCAACTTTCA
GTTGCCGGCGGAGGATCACACCAAGCTGAAGATGTACGCGGTACGCCAAGGCAAGACCATTACCGAGCTG
CTATCTGAATACATCGCGCAGCTACCAGAGTAAATGAGCAAATGAATAAATGAGTAGATGAATTTTAGCG
GCTAAAGGAGGCGGCATGGAAAATCAAGAACAACCAGGCACCGACGCCGTGGAATGCCCCATGTGTTGAG
GAACGGGCGGTTGGCCAGGCGTAAGCGGCTGGGTTGCCTGCCGGCCCTGCAATGGCACTGGAACCCCCAA
GCCCGAGGAATCGGCGTGAGCGGTCGCAAACCATCCGGCCCGGTACAAATCGGCGCGGCGCTGGGTGATG
ACCTGGTGGAGAAGTTGAAGGCCGCGCAGGCCGCCCAGCGGCAACGCATCGAGGCAGAAGCACGCCCCGG
TGAATCGTGGCAAGCGGCCGCTGATCGAATCCGCAAAGAATCCCGGCAACCGCCGGCAGCCGGTGCGCCG
TCGATTAGGAAGCCGCCCAAGGGCGACGAGCAACCAGATTTTTTCGTTCCGATGCTCTATGACGTGGGCA
CCCGCGATAGTCGCAGCATCATGGACGTGGCCGTTTTCCGTCTGTCGAAGCGTGACCGACGAGCTGGCGA
GGTGATCCGCTACGAGCTTCCAGACGGGCACGTAGAGGTTTCCGCAGGGCCGGCCGGCATGGCCAGTGTG
TGGGATTACGACCTGGTACTGATGGCGGTTTCCCATCTAACCGAATCCATGAACCGATACCGGGAAGGGA
AGGGAGACAAGCCCGGCCGCGTGTTCCGTCCACACGTTGCGGACGTACTCAAGTTCTGCCGGCGAGCCGA
TGGCGGAAAGCAGAAAGACGACCTGGTAGAAACCTGCATTCGGTTAAACACCACGCACGTTGCCATGCAG
CGTACGAAGAAGGCCAAGAACGGCCGCCTGGTGACGGTATCCGAGGGTGAAGCCTTGATTAGCCGCTACA
AGATCGTAAAGAGCGAAACCGGGCGGCCGGAGTACATCGAGATCGAGCTAGCTGATTGGATGTACCGCGA
GATCACAGAAGGCAAGAACCCGGACGTGCTGACGGTTCACCCCGATTACTTTTTGATCGATCCCGGCATC
GGCCGTTTTCTCTACCGCCTGGCACGCCGCGCCGCAGGCAAGGCAGAAGCCAGATGGTTGTTCAAGACGA
TCTACGAACGCAGTGGCAGCGCCGGAGAGTTCAAGAAGTTCTGTTTCACCGTGCGCAAGCTGATCGGGTC
AAATGACCTGCCGGAGTACGATTTGAAGGAGGAGGCGGGGCAGGCTGGCCCGATCCTAGTCATGCGCTAC
CGCAACCTGATCGAGGGCGAAGCATCCGCCGGTTCCTAATGTACGGAGCAGATGCTAGGGCAAATTGCCC
TAGCAGGGGAAAAAGGTCGAAAAGCACTCTTTCCTGTGAATAGCACGTACATTGGGAACCCAAAGCCGTA
CATTGGGAACCGGAACCCGTACATTGGGAACCCAAAGCCGTACATTGGGAACCGGTCACACATGTAAGTG
ACTGATATAAAAGAGAAAAAAGGCGATTTTTCCGCCTAAAACTCTTTAAAACTTATTAAAACTCTTAAAA
CCCGCCTGGCCTGTGCATAACTGTCTGGCCAGCGCACAGCCGAAGAGCTGCAAAAAGCGCCTACCCTTCG
GTCGCTGCGCTCCCTACGCCCCGCCGCTTCGCGTCGGCCTATCGCGGCCGCTGGCCGCTCAAAAATGGCT
GGCCTACGGCCAGGCAATCTACCAGGGCGCGGACAAGCCGCGCCGTCGCCACTCGACCGCCGGCGCCCAC
ATCAAGGCACCCTGCCTCGCGCGTTTCGGTGATGACGGTGAAAACCTCTGACACATGCAGCTCCCGGAGA
CGGTCACAGCTTGTCTGTAAGCGGATGCCGGGAGCAGACAAGCCCGTCAGGGCGCGTCAGCGGGTGTTGG
CGGGTGTCGGGGCGCAGCCATGACCCAGTCACGTAGCGATAGCGGAGTGTATACTGGCTTAACTATGCGG
CATCAGAGCAGATTGTACTGAGAGTGCACCATATGCGGTGTGAAATACCGCACAGATGCGTAAGGAGAAA
ATACCGCATCAGGCGCTCTTCCGCTTCCTCGCTCACTGACTCGCTGCGCTCGGTCGTTCGGCTGCGGCGA
GCGGTATCAGCTCACTCAAAGGCGGTAATACGGTTATCCACAGAATCAGGGGATAACGCAGGAAAGAACA
TGTGAGCAAAAGGCCAGCAAAAGGCCAGGAACCGTAAAAAGGCCGCGTTGCTGGCGTTTTTCCATAGGCT
CCGCCCCCCTGACGAGCATCACAAAAATCGACGCTCAAGTCAGAGGTGGCGAAACCCGACAGGACTATAA
AGATACCAGGCGTTTCCCCCTGGAAGCTCCCTCGTGCGCTCTCCTGTTCCGACCCTGCCGCTTACCGGAT
ACCTGTCCGCCTTTCTCCCTTCGGGAAGCGTGGCGCTTTCTCATAGCTCACGCTGTAGGTATCTCAGTTC
GGTGTAGGTCGTTCGCTCCAAGCTGGGCTGTGTGCACGAACCCCCCGTTCAGCCCGACCGCTGCGCCTTA
TCCGGTAACTATCGTCTTGAGTCCAACCCGGTAAGACACGACTTATCGCCACTGGCAGCAGCCACTGGTA
ACAGGATTAGCAGAGCGAGGTATGTAGGCGGTGCTACAGAGTTCTTGAAGTGGTGGCCTAACTACGGCTA
CACTAGAAGGACAGTATTTGGTATCTGCGCTCTGCTGAAGCCAGTTACCTTCGGAAAAAGAGTTGGTAGC
TCTTGATCCGGCAAACAAACCACCGCTGGTAGCGGTGGTTTTTTTGTTTGCAAGCAGCAGATTACGCGCA
GAAAAAAAGGATCTCAAGAAGATCCTTTGATCTTTTCTACGGGGTCTGACGCTCAGTGGAACGAAAACTC
ACGTTAAGGGATTTTGGTCATGCATTCTAGGTACTAAAACAATTCATCCAGTAAAATATAATATTTTATT
TTCTCCCAATCAGGCTTGATCCCCAGTAAGTCAAAAAATAGCTCGACATACTGTTCTTCCCCGATATCCT
CCCTGATCGACCGGACGCAGAAGGCAATGTCATACCACTTGTCCGCCCTGCCGCTTCTCCCAAGATCAAT
AAAGCCACTTACTTTGCCATCTTTCACAAAGATGTTGCTGTCTCCCAGGTCGCCGTGGGAAAAGACAAGT
TCCTCTTCGGGCTTTTCCGTCTTTAAAAAATCATACAGCTCGCGCGGATCTTTAAATGGAGTGTCTTCTT
CCCAGTTTTCGCAATCCACATCGGCCAGATCGTTATTCAGTAAGTAATCCAATTCGGCTAAGCGGCTGTC
TAAGCTATTCGTATAGGGACAATCCGATATGTCGATGGAGTGAAAGAGCCTGATGCACTCCGCATACAGC
TCGATAATCTTTTCAGGGCTTTGTTCATCTTCATACTCTTCCGAGCAAAGGACGCCATCGGCCTCACTCA
TGAGCAGATTGCTCCAGCCATCATGCCGTTCAAAGTGCAGGACCTTTGGAACAGGCAGCTTTCCTTCCAG
CCATAGCATCATGTCCTTTTCCCGTTCCACATCATAGGTGGTCCCTTTATACCGGCTGTCCGTCATTTTT
AAATATAGGTTTTCATTTTCTCCCACCAGCTTATATACCTTAGCAGGAGACATTCCTTCCGTATCTTTTA
CGCAGCGGTATTTTTCGATCAGTTTTTTCAATTCCGGTGATATTCTCATTTTAGCCATTTATTATTTCCT
TCCTCTTTTCTACAGTATTTAAAGATACCCCAAGAAGCTAATTATAACAAGACGAACTCCAATTCACTGT
TCCTTGCATTCTAAAACCTTAAATACCAGAAAACAGCTTTTTCAAAGTTGTTTTCAAAGTTGGCGTATAA
CATAGTATCGACGGAGCCGATTTTGAAACCGCGGTGATCACAGGCAGCAACGCTCTGTCATCGTTACAAT
CAACATGCTACCCTCCGCGAGATCATCCGTGTTTCAAACCCGGCAGCTTAGTTGCCGTTCTTCCGAATAG
CATCGGTAACATGAGCAAAGTCTGCCGCCTTACAACGGCTCTCCCGCTGACGCCGTCCCGGACTGATGGG
CTGCCTGTATCGAGTGGTGATTTTGTGCCGAGCTGCCGGTCGGGGAGCTGTTGGCTGGCTGGTGGCAGGA
TATATTGTGGTGTAAACAAATTGACGCTTAGACAACTTAATAACACATTGCGGACGTTTTTAATGTACTG
AATTAACGCCGAATTAATTCGGGGGATCTGGATTTTAGTACTGGATTTTGGTTTTAGGAATTAGAAATTT
TATTGATAGAAGTATTTTACAAATACAAATACATACTAAGGGTTTCTTATATGCTCAACACATGAGCGAA
ACCCTATAGGAACCCTAATTCCCTTATCTGGGAACTACTCACACATTATTATGGAGAAACTCGAGCTTGT
CGATCGACAGATCCCGGTCGGCATCTACTCTATTTCTTTGCCCTCGGACGAGTGCTGGGGCGTCGGTTTC
CACTATCGGCGAGTACTTCTACACAGCCATCGGTCCAGACGGCCGCGCTTCTGCGGGCGATTTGTGTACG
CCCGACAGTCCCGGCTCCGGATCGGACGATTGCGTCGCATCGACCCTGCGCCCAAGCTGCATCATCGAAA
TTGCCGTCAACCAAGCTCTGATAGAGTTGGTCAAGACCAATGCGGAGCATATACGCCCGGAGTCGTGGCG
ATCCTGCAAGCTCCGGATGCCTCCGCTCGAAGTAGCGCGTCTGCTGCTCCATACAAGCCAACCACGGCCT
CCAGAAGAAGATGTTGGCGACCTCGTATTGGGAATCCCCGAACATCGCCTCGCTCCAGTCAATGACCGCT
GTTATGCGGCCATTGTCCGTCAGGACATTGTTGGAGCCGAAATCCGCGTGCACGAGGTGCCGGACTTCGG
GGCAGTCCTCGGCCCAAAGCATCAGCTCATCGAGAGCCTGCGCGACGGACGCACTGACGGTGTCGTCCAT
CACAGTTTGCCAGTGATACACATGGGGATCAGCAATCGCGCATATGAAATCACGCCATGTAGTGTATTGA
CCGATTCCTTGCGGTCCGAATGGGCCGAACCCGCTCGTCTGGCTAAGATCGGCCGCAGCGATCGCATCCA
TAGCCTCCGCGACCGGTTGTAGAACAGCGGGCAGTTCGGTTTCAGGCAGGTCTTGCAACGTGACACCCTG
TGAACGGCGGGAGATGCAATAGGTCAGGCTCTCGCTAAACTCCCCAATGTCAAGCACTTCCGGAATCGGG
AGCGCGGCCGATGCAAAGTGCCGATAAACATAACGATCTTTGTAGAAACCATCGGCGCAGCTATTTACCC
GCAGGACATATCCACGCCCTCCTACATCGAAGCTGAAAGCACGAGATTCTTCGCCCTCCGAGAGCTGCAT
CAGGTCGGAGACGCTGTCGAACTTTTCGATCAGAAACTTCTCGACAGACGTCGCGGTGAGTTCAGGCTTT
TTCATATCTCATTGCCCCCCGGATCTGCGAAAGCTCGAGAGAGATAGATTTGTAGAGAGAGACTGGTGAT
TTCAGCGTGTCCTCTCCAAATGAAATGAACTTCCTTATATAGAGGAAGGGTCTTGCGAAGGATAGTGGGA
TTGTGCGTCATCCCTTACGTCAGTGGAGATATCACATCAATCCACTTGCTTTGAAGACGTGGTTGGAACG
TCTTCTTTTTCCACGATGCTCCTCGTGGGTGGGGGTCCATCTTTGGGACCACTGTCGGCAGAGGCATCTT
GAACGATAGCCTTTCCTTTATCGCAATGATGGCATTTGTAGGTGCCACCTTCCTTTTCTACTGTCCTTTT
GATGAAGTGACAGATAGCTGGGCAATGGAATCCGAGGAGGTTTCCCGATATTACCCTTTGTTGAAAAGTC
TCAATAGCCCTTTGGTCTTCTGAGACTGTATCTTTGATATTCTTGGAGTAGACGAGAGTGTCGTGCTCCA
CCATGTTCACATCAATCCACTTGCTTTGAAGACGTGGTTGGAACGTCTTCTTTTTCCACGATGCTCCTCG
TGGGTGGGGGTCCATCTTTGGGACCACTGTCGGCAGAGGCATCTTGAACGATAGCCTTTCCTTTATCGCA
ATGATGGCATTTGTAGGTGCCACCTTCCTTTTCTACTGTCCTTTTGATGAAGTGACAGATAGCTGGGCAA
TGGAATCCGAGGAGGTTTCCCGATATTACCCTTTGTTGAAAAGTCTCAATAGCCCTTTGGTCTTCTGAGA
CTGTATCTTTGATATTCTTGGAGTAGACGAGAGTGTCGTGCTCCACCATGTTG
